Addgene plasmid #79640: pLV_Zika_NS4B_Flag
Purpose: Third generation Self-inactivating lentivector expressing NS4B from Zika virus
Depositing lab: Vaithi Arumugaswami. Depositing organization: Cedars-Sinai Medical Center.
Backbone
  Vector backbone: pLV
  Vector type: Mammalian Expression, Lentiviral
  Selectable markers: Puromycin
Growth in bacteria
  Bacterial resistance: Ampicillin, 100 μg/mL
  Growth temperature: 37°C
  Growth strain: NEB Stable
  Copy number: Unknown
Gene/Insert
  Gene/Insert name: NS4B
  Species: Zika virus, Asian genotype, PRVABC59 strain
  Promoter: EF1
  Tag / fusion protein: Flag (C terminal on backbone)
  Cloning method: Restriction Enzyme; 5′ cloning site AgeI (not destroyed); 3′ cloning site XhoI (not destroyed)
  Sequencing primers: 5′ unknown; 3′ pCDH-rev
Terms and licenses: Academic/Nonprofit Terms; Industry Terms: Not Available to Industry
How to cite: pLV_Zika_NS4B_Flag was a gift from Vaithi Arumugaswami (Addgene plasmid # 79640 ; http://n2t.net/addgene:79640 ; RRID:Addgene_79640)
