[The description below was written by a language model from this plasmid's Addgene catalogue record and pLannotate feature annotations shown in this document.]
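Description:
pLV_Zika_NS4B_Flag is a third-generation, self-inactivating HIV-1-based lentiviral transfer plasmid (pLV backbone, about 10.5 kb) for expressing the NS4B protein of Zika virus (Asian genotype, strain PRVABC59) in mammalian cells. In bacteria it is maintained through a high-copy ColE1/pUC-type origin and selected with ampicillin via β-lactamase. An f1 origin is also present. Outside the viral cassette, the backbone carries an SV40/EM7-driven bleomycin/Zeocin resistance gene with an SV40 polyadenylation signal, although the catalogue entry lists only puromycin as the mammalian selectable marker.

Genomic RNA for packaging is transcribed from a CMV enhancer/promoter fused to a truncated 5' LTR, which makes production Tat-independent. It contains the Ψ packaging signal with a gag fragment, the Rev response element for nuclear export, and the cPPT/CTS. The downstream LTR is annotated as truncated, consistent with the stated self-inactivating design, and is followed by a bGH polyadenylation signal.

The internal expression unit uses an EF-1α core promoter joined to an HTLV-1 LTR segment, a common composite EF1 promoter. The NS4B insert lies between AgeI and XhoI sites and is fused at its C terminus to a backbone-encoded FLAG tag. The automated annotation labels this roughly 770 nt open reading frame as a fragment of the Zika polyprotein. The accompanying text about NS5 is generic polyprotein annotation and does not indicate that NS5 is present. An EMCV IRES then drives puromycin N-acetyltransferase from the same transcript, so puromycin-resistant cells should also express NS4B, and a WPRE enhances transcript expression. The construct suits transient or stable transduction and FLAG-based detection or pulldown of NS4B.
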