Features (pLannotate 1.2.2; 33 found; start..end, strand, type, name):
    131..330     +  promoter       CMV promoter: human cytomegalovirus (CMV) immediate early promoter
    348..528     +  LTR            5' LTR (truncated): truncated 5' long terminal repeat (LTR) from HIV-1
    575..700     +  misc_feature   HIV-1 Ψ: packaging signal of human immunodeficiency virus type 1
    684..1047    +  CDS            HIV-1 gag (fragment): gag protein from human immunodeficiency virus 1; gag
   1193..1426    +  misc_feature   RRE: The Rev response element (RRE) of HIV-1 allows for Rev-dependent mRNA export from the nucleus to the cytoplasm.
   1803..1903    +  CDS            Rev (fragment): human immunodeficiency virus 1 (HIV-1) Rev protein; rev; enhances nuclear export of unspliced and incompletely spliced viral mRNAs
   1953..2070    +  misc_feature   cPPT/CTS: central polypurine tract and central termination sequence of HIV-1
   2148..2359    +  promoter       EF-1α core promoter: core promoter for human elongation factor EF-1α
   2372..2640    +  LTR            5' LTR (truncated): truncated 5' long terminal repeat (LTR) from human T-cell leukemia virus (HTLV) type 1
   2667..3434    +  CDS            POLG_ZIKVF (fragment): Experimental evidence at protein level: Swiss-Prot protein existence level 1. [RNA-directed RNA polymerase NS5]: Replicates the viral (+) and (-) RNA genome, and performs the capping of genomes in the cytoplasm (PubMed:30951555). Methylates viral RNA cap at guanine N-7 and ribose 2'-O positions. Once sufficient NS5 is expressed, binds to the cap-proximal structure and inhibits further translation of the viral genome (By similarity). Besides its role in RNA genome replication, also prevents the establishment of a cellular antiviral state by blocking the interferon-alpha/beta (IFN-alpha/beta) si
   3444..3464    +  CDS            FLAG (fragment): FLAG® epitope tag, followed by an enterokinase cleavage site
   3513..4085    +  misc_feature   IRES: internal ribosome entry site (IRES) of the encephalomyocarditis virus (EMCV)
   4094..4690    +  CDS            PuroR: puromycin N-acetyltransferase; pac from Streptomyces alboniger; confers resistance to puromycin
   4706..5294    +  misc_feature   WPRE: woodchuck hepatitis virus posttranscriptional regulatory element
   5311..5814    +  CDS            nef (fragment): NEF_HV1LA - Experimental evidence at protein level: Swiss-Prot protein existence level 1. Extracellular Nef protein targets CD4(+) T-lymphocytes for apoptosis by interacting with CXCR4 surface receptors. From Human immunodeficiency virus type 1 group M subtype B (isolate Lai) (HIV-1).
   5821..6001    +  LTR            5' LTR (truncated): truncated 5' long terminal repeat (LTR) from HIV-1
   6033..6257    +  polyA_signal   bGH poly(A) signal: bovine growth hormone polyadenylation signal
   6261..6282    +  promoter       SV40 promoter (fragment): SV40 enhancer and early promoter
   6303..6731    +  rep_origin     f1 ori (sequence partly withheld): f1 bacteriophage origin of replication; arrow indicates direction of (+) strand synthesis
   6745..7074    +  promoter       SV40 promoter: SV40 enhancer and early promoter
   7122..7169    +  promoter       EM7 promoter: synthetic bacterial promoter&nbsp
   7188..7562    +  CDS            BleoR: antibiotic-binding protein; Sh ble from Streptoalloteichus hindustanus; confers resistance to bleomycin, phleomycin, and Zeocin™
   7572..7697    +  CDS            ble (fragment): BLE_KLEPN - Experimental evidence at protein level: Swiss-Prot protein existence level 1. Binding protein with a strong affinity to the bleomycin family of antibiotics. Binds to CL990; an antimitotic-antibiotic compound. From Klebsiella pneumoniae.
   7692..7813    +  polyA_signal   SV40 poly(A) signal: SV40 polyadenylation signal
   7886..7902    -  protein_bind   lac operator: The lac repressor binds to the lac operator to inhibit transcription in E. coli. This inhibition can be relieved by adding lactose or isopropyl-β-D-thiogalactopyranoside (IPTG). lac repressor encoded by lacI
   7910..7940    -  promoter       lac promoter: promoter for the E. coli lac operon
   7955..7976    -  protein_bind   CAP binding site: CAP binding activates transcription in the presence of cAMP. E. coli catabolite activator protein
   7989..8081    -  CDS            lacI (fragment): lac repressor; lacI; The lac repressor binds to the lac operator to inhibit transcription in E. coli. This inhibition can be relieved by adding lactose or isopropyl-β-D-thiogalactopyranoside (IPTG).
   8264..8852    -  rep_origin     ori: high-copy-number ColE1/pMB1/pBR322/pUC origin of replication
   9023..9883    -  CDS            AmpR: β-lactamase; bla; confers resistance to ampicillin, carbenicillin, and related antibiotics
   9884..9988    -  promoter       AmpR promoter: bla
  10047..10099   -  misc_feature   bom (fragment): basis of mobility region from pBR322
  10254..130     +  enhancer       CMV enhancer (across the origin): human cytomegalovirus immediate early enhancer
>Addgene plasmid #79640 | pLV_Zika_NS4B_Flag | depositor full sequence | sequence record 148808 | Full Sequence
TATGCCAAGTACGCCCCCTATTGACGTCAATGACGGTAAATGGCCCGCCTGGCATTATGCCCAGTACATG
ACCTTATGGGACTTTCCTACTTGGCAGTACATCTACGTATTAGTCATCGCTATTACCATGGTGATGCGGT
TTTGGCAGTACATCAATGGGCGTGGATAGCGGTTTGACTCACGGGGATTTCCAAGTCTCCACCCCATTGA
CGTCAATGGGAGTTTGTTTTGGCACCAAAATCAACGGGACTTTCCAAAATGTCGTAACAACTCCGCCCCA
TTGACGCAAATGGGCGGTAGGCGTGTACGGTGGGAGGTCTATATAAGCAGCGCGTTTTGCCTGTACTGGG
TCTCTCTGGTTAGACCAGATCTGAGCCTGGGAGCTCTCTGGCTAACTAGGGAACCCACTGCTTAAGCCTC
AATAAAGCTTGCCTTGAGTGCTTCAAGTAGTGTGTGCCCGTCTGTTGTGTGACTCTGGTAACTAGAGATC
CCTCAGACCCTTTTAGTCAGTGTGGAAAATCTCTAGCAGTGGCGCCCGAACAGGGACTTGAAAGCGAAAG
GGAAACCAGAGGAGCTCTCTCGACGCAGGACTCGGCTTGCTGAAGCGCGCACGGCAAGAGGCGAGGGGCG
GCGACTGGTGAGTACGCCAAAAATTTTGACTAGCGGAGGCTAGAAGGAGAGAGATGGGTGCGAGAGCGTC
AGTATTAAGCGGGGGAGAATTAGATCGCGATGGGAAAAAATTCGGTTAAGGCCAGGGGGAAAGAAAAAAT
ATAAATTAAAACATATAGTATGGGCAAGCAGGGAGCTAGAACGATTCGCAGTTAATCCTGGCCTGTTAGA
AACATCAGAAGGCTGTAGACAAATACTGGGACAGCTACAACCATCCCTTCAGACAGGATCAGAAGAACTT
AGATCATTATATAATACAGTAGCAACCCTCTATTGTGTGCATCAAAGGATAGAGATAAAAGACACCAAGG
AAGCTTTAGACAAGATAGAGGAAGAGCAAAACAAAAGTAAGACCACCGCACAGCAAGCGGCCGCTGATCT
TCAGACCTGGAGGAGGAGATATGAGGGACAATTGGAGAAGTGAATTATATAAATATAAAGTAGTAAAAAT
TGAACCATTAGGAGTAGCACCCACCAAGGCAAAGAGAAGAGTGGTGCAGAGAGAAAAAAGAGCAGTGGGA
ATAGGAGCTTTGTTCCTTGGGTTCTTGGGAGCAGCAGGAAGCACTATGGGCGCAGCGTCAATGACGCTGA
CGGTACAGGCCAGACAATTATTGTCTGGTATAGTGCAGCAGCAGAACAATTTGCTGAGGGCTATTGAGGC
GCAACAGCATCTGTTGCAACTCACAGTCTGGGGCATCAAGCAGCTCCAGGCAAGAATCCTGGCTGTGGAA
AGATACCTAAAGGATCAACAGCTCCTGGGGATTTGGGGTTGCTCTGGAAAACTCATTTGCACCACTGCTG
TGCCTTGGAATGCTAGTTGGAGTAATAAATCTCTGGAACAGATTTGGAATCACACGACCTGGATGGAGTG
GGACAGAGAAATTAACAATTACACAAGCTTAATACACTCCTTAATTGAAGAATCGCAAAACCAGCAAGAA
AAGAATGAACAAGAATTATTGGAATTAGATAAATGGGCAAGTTTGTGGAATTGGTTTAACATAACAAATT
GGCTGTGGTATATAAAATTATTCATAATGATAGTAGGAGGCTTGGTAGGTTTAAGAATAGTTTTTGCTGT
ACTTTCTATAGTGAATAGAGTTAGGCAGGGATATTCACCATTATCGTTTCAGACCCACCTCCCAACCCCG
AGGGGACCCGACAGGCCCGAAGGAATAGAAGAAGAAGGTGGAGAGAGAGACAGAGACAGATCCATTCGAT
TAGTGAACGGATCGGCACTGCGTGCGCCAATTCTGCAGACAAATGGCAGTATTCATCCACAATTTTAAAA
GAAAAGGGGGGATTGGGGGGTACAGTGCAGGGGAAAGAATAGTAGACATAATAGCAACAGACATACAAAC
TAAAGAATTACAAAAACAAATTACAAAAATTCAAAATTTTCGGGTTTATTACAGGGACAGCAGAGATCCA
GTTTGGTTAATTCTAGTGGATCTGCGATCGCTCCGGTGCCCGTCAGTGGGCAGAGCGCACATCGCCCACA
GTCCCCGAGAAGTTGGGGGGAGGGGTCGGCAATTGAACGGGTGCCTAGAGAAGGTGGCGCGGGGTAAACT
GGGAAAGTGATGTCGTGTACTGGCTCCGCCTTTTTCCCGAGGGTGGGGGAGAACCGTATATAAGTGCAGT
AGTCGCCGTGAACGTTCTTTTTCGCAACGGGTTTGCCGCCAGAACACAGCTGAAGCTTCGAGGGGCTCGC
ATCTCTCCTTCACGCGCCCGCCGCCCTACCTGAGGCCGCCATCCACGCCGGTTGAGTCGCGTTCTGCCGC
CTCCCGCCTGTGGTGCCTCCTGAACTGCGTCCGCCGTCTAGGTAAGTTTAAAGCTCAGGTCGAGACCGGG
CCTTTGTCCGGCGCTCCCTTGGAGCCTACCTAGACTCAGCCGGCTCTCCACGCTTTGCCTGACCCTGCTT
GCTCAACTCTACGTCTTTGTTTCGTTTTCTGTTCTGCGCCGTTACAGATCCAAGCTGTGACCGGCGCCTA
CCACCGGTCACCATGAATGAACTCGGATGGTTGGAGAGAACAAAGAGTGACCTAAGCCATCTAATGGGAA
GGAGAGAGGAGGGGGCAACCATAGGATTCTCAATGGACATTGACCTGCGGCCAGCCTCAGCTTGGGCCAT
CTATGCTGCCTTGACAACTTTCATTACCCCAGCCGTCCAACATGCAGTGACCACCTCATACAACAACTAC
TCCTTAATGGCGATGGCCACGCAAGCTGGAGTGTTGTTTGGCATGGGCAAAGGGATGCCATTCTACGCAT
GGGACTTTGGAGTCCCGCTGCTAATGATAGGTTGCTACTCACAATTAACACCCCTGACCCTAATAGTGGC
CATCATTTTGCTCGTGGCGCACTACATGTACTTGATCCCAGGGCTGCAGGCAGCAGCTGCGCGTGCTGCC
CAGAAGAGAACGGCAGCTGGCATCATGAAGAACCCTGTTGTGGATGGAATAGTGGTGACTGACATTGACA
CAATGACAATTGACCCCCAAGTGGAGAAAAAGATGGGACAGGTGCTACTCATAGCAGTAGCCGTCTCCAG
CGCCATACTGTCGCGGACCGCCTGGGGGTGGGGGGAGGCTGGGGCTCTGATCACAGCCGCAACTTCCACT
TTGTGGGAAGGCTCTCCGAACAAGTACTGGAACTCCTCTACAGCCACTTCACTGTGTAACATTTTTAGGG
GAAGTTACTTGGCTGGAGCTTCTCTAATCTACACAGTAACAAGAAACGCTGGCTTGGTCAAGAGACGTTC
CGGGATGGCCGACTACAAAGACGACGATGACAAGTAGCACTCGAGGATATCGACGCGTGAAGCTTAGCGG
CCGCAAATTCCGCCCCTCTCCCTCCCCCCCCCCTAACGTTACTGGCCGAAGCCGCTTGGAATAAGGCCGG
TGTGCGTTTGTCTATATGTTATTTTCCACCATATTGCCGTCTTTTGGCAATGTGAGGGCCCGGAAACCTG
GCCCTGTCTTCTTGACGAGCATTCCTAGGGGTCTTTCCCCTCTCGCCAAAGGAATGCAAGGTCTGTTGAA
TGTCGTGAAGGAAGCAGTTCCTCTGGAAGCTTCTTGAAGACAAACAACGTCTGTAGCGACCCTTTGCAGG
CAGCGGAACCCCCCACCTGGCGACAGGTGCCTCTGCGGCCAAAAGCCACGTGTATAAGATACACCTGCAA
AGGCGGCACAACCCCAGTGCCACGTTGTGAGTTGGATAGTTGTGGAAAGAGTCAAATGGCTCTCCTCAAG
CGTATTCAACAAGGGGCTGAAGGATGCCCAGAAGGTACCCCATTGTATGGGATCTGATCTGGGGCCTCGG
TGCACATGCTTTACATGTGTTTAGTCGAGGTTAAAAAAACGTCTAGGCCCCCCGAACCACGGGGACGTGG
TTTTCCTTTGAAAAACACGATAATACCATGGCCACCGAGTACAAGCCCACGGTGCGCCTCGCCACCCGCG
ACGACGTCCCCCGGGCCGTACGCACCCTCGCCGCCGCGTTCGCCGACTACCCCGCCACGCGCCACACCGT
CGACCCGGACCGCCACATCGAGCGGGTCACCGAGCTGCAAGAACTCTTCCTCACGCGCGTCGGGCTCGAC
ATCGGCAAGGTGTGGGTCGCGGACGACGGCGCCGCGGTGGCGGTCTGGACCACGCCGGAGAGCGTCGAAG
CGGGGGCGGTGTTCGCCGAGATCGGCTCGCGCATGGCCGAGTTGAGCGGTTCCCGGCTGGCCGCGCAGCA
ACAGATGGAAGGCCTCCTGGCGCCGCACCGGCCCAAGGAGCCCGCGTGGTTCCTGGCCACCGTCGGCGTC
TCGCCCGACCACCAGGGCAAGGGTCTGGGCAGCGCCGTCGTGCTCCCCGGAGTGGAGGCGGCCGAGCGCG
CTGGGGTGCCCGCCTTCCTGGAGACCTCCGCGCCCCGCAACCTCCCCTTCTACGAGCGGCTCGGCTTCAC
CGTCACCGCCGACGTCGAGGTGCCCGAAGGACCGCGCACCTGGTGCATGACCCGCAAGCCCGGTGCCTGA
GTTCGCGTCTGGAACAATCAACCTCTGGATTACAAAATTTGTGAAAGATTGACTGGTATTCTTAACTATG
TTGCTCCTTTTACGCTATGTGGATACGCTGCTTTAATGCCTTTGTATCATGCTATTGCTTCCCGTATGGC
TTTCATTTTCTCCTCCTTGTATAAATCCTGGTTGCTGTCTCTTTATGAGGAGTTGTGGCCCGTTGTCAGG
CAACGTGGCGTGGTGTGCACTGTGTTTGCTGACGCAACCCCCACTGGTTGGGGCATTGCCACCACCTGTC
AGCTCCTTTCCGGGACTTTCGCTTTCCCCCTCCCTATTGCCACGGCGGAACTCATCGCCGCCTGCCTTGC
CCGCTGCTGGACAGGGGCTCGGCTGTTGGGCACTGACAATTCCGTGGTGTTGTCGGGGAAGCTGACGTCC
TTTCCATGGCTGCTCGCCTGTGTTGCCACCTGGATTCTGCGCGGGACGTCCTTCTGCTACGTCCCTTCGG
CCCTCAATCCAGCGGACCTTCCTTCCCGCGGCCTGCTGCCGGCTCTGCGGCCTCTTCCGCGTCTTCGCCT
TCGCCCTCAGACGAGTCGGATCTCCCTTTGGGCCGCCTCCCCGCCTGGAATTAATTCTGCAGTCGAGACC
TAGAAAAACATGGAGCAATCACAAGTAGCAATACAGCAGCTACCAATGCTGATTGTGCCTGGCTAGAAGC
ACAAGAGGAGGAGGAGGTGGGTTTTCCAGTCACACCTCAGGTACCTTTAAGACCAATGACTTACAAGGCA
GCTGTAGATCTTAGCCACTTTTTAAAAGAAAAGGGGGGACTGGAAGGGCTAATTCACTCCCAACGAAGAC
AAGATATCCTTGATCTGTGGATCTACCACACACAAGGCTACTTCCCTGATTGGCAGAACTACACACCAGG
GCCAGGGATCAGATATCCACTGACCTTTGGATGGTGCTACAAGCTAGTACCAGTTGAGCAAGAGAAGGTA
GAAGAAGCCAATGAAGGAGAGAACACCCGCTTGTTACACCCTGTGAGCCTGCATGGGATGGATGACCCGG
AGAGAGAAGTATTAGAGTGGAGGTTTGACAGCCGCCTAGCATTTCATCACATGGCCCGAGAGCTGCATCC
GGACTGTACTGGGTCTCTCTGGTTAGACCAGATCTGAGCCTGGGAGCTCTCTGGCTAACTAGGGAACCCA
CTGCTTAAGCCTCAATAAAGCTTGCCTTGAGTGCTTCAAGTAGTGTGTGCCCGTCTGTTGTGTGACTCTG
GTAACTAGAGATCCCTCAGACCCTTTTAGTCAGTGTGGAAAATCTCTAGCAGGGCCCGTTTAAACCCGCT
GATCAGCCTCGACTGTGCCTTCTAGTTGCCAGCCATCTGTTGTTTGCCCCTCCCCCGTGCCTTCCTTGAC
CCTGGAAGGTGCCACTCCCACTGTCCTTTCCTAATAAAATGAGGAAATTGCATCGCATTGTCTGAGTAGG
TGTCATTCTATTCTGGGGGGTGGGGTGGGGCAGGACAGCAAGGGGGAGGATTGGGAAGACAATAGCAGGC
ATGCTGGGGATGCGGTGGGCTCTATGGCTTCTGAGGCGGAAAGAACCAGCTGGGGCTCTAGGGGGTATCC
CC
[124 nt withheld, positions 6303-6426]
C
[91 nt withheld, positions 6428-6518]
A
[49 nt withheld, positions 6520-6568]
CCTTTGACGTTGGAGTCCACGTTCTTT
[37 nt withheld, positions 6596-6632]
ACCCTATCTCGGTCTATTCTTTTGATTTATAAGGGATTTTGCCGATTTCGGCCTATTGGTTAAAAAATGA
GCTGATTTAACAAAAATTTAACGCGAATTAATTCTGTGGAATGTGTGTCAGTTAGGGTGTGGAAAGTCCC
CAGGCTCCCCAGCAGGCAGAAGTATGCAAAGCATGCATCTCAATTAGTCAGCAACCAGGTGTGGAAAGTC
CCCAGGCTCCCCAGCAGGCAGAAGTATGCAAAGCATGCATCTCAATTAGTCAGCAACCATAGTCCCGCCC
CTAACTCCGCCCATCCCGCCCCTAACTCCGCCCAGTTCCGCCCATTCTCCGCCCCATGGCTGACTAATTT
TTTTTATTTATGCAGAGGCCGAGGCCGCCTCTGCCTCTGAGCTATTCCAGAAGTAGTGAGGAGGCTTTTT
TGGAGGCCTAGGCTTTTGCAAAAAGCTCCCGGGAGCTTGTATATCCATTTTCGGATCTGATCAGCACGTG
TTGACAATTAATCATCGGCATAGTATATCGGCATAGTATAATACGACAAGGTGAGGAACTAAACCATGGC
CAAGTTGACCAGTGCCGTTCCGGTGCTCACCGCGCGCGACGTCGCCGGAGCGGTCGAGTTCTGGACCGAC
CGGCTCGGGTTCTCCCGGGACTTCGTGGAGGACGACTTCGCCGGTGTGGTCCGGGACGACGTGACCCTGT
TCATCAGCGCGGTCCAGGACCAGGTGGTGCCGGACAACACCCTGGCCTGGGTGTGGGTGCGCGGCCTGGA
CGAGCTGTACGCCGAGTGGTCGGAGGTCGTGTCCACGAACTTCCGGGACGCCTCCGGGCCGGCCATGACC
GAGATCGGCGAGCAGCCGTGGGGGCGGGAGTTCGCCCTGCGCGACCCGGCCGGCAACTGCGTGCACTTCG
TGGCCGAGGAGCAGGACTGACACGTGCTACGAGATTTCGATTCCACCGCCGCCTTCTATGAAAGGTTGGG
CTTCGGAATCGTTTTCCGGGACGCCGGCTGGATGATCCTCCAGCGCGGGGATCTCATGCTGGAGTTCTTC
GCCCACCCCAACTTGTTTATTGCAGCTTATAATGGTTACAAATAAAGCAATAGCATCACAAATTTCACAA
ATAAAGCATTTTTTTCACTGCATTCTAGTTGTGGTTTGTCCAAACTCATCAATGTATCTTATCATGTCTG
TATACCGTCGACCTCTAGCTAGAGCTTGGCGTAATCATGGTCATAGCTGTTTCCTGTGTGAAATTGTTAT
CCGCTCACAATTCCACACAACATACGAGCCGGAAGCATAAAGTGTAAAGCCTGGGGTGCCTAATGAGTGA
GCTAACTCACATTAATTGCGTTGCGCTCACTGCCCGCTTTCCAGTCGGGAAACCTGTCGTGCCAGCTGCA
TTAATGAATCGGCCAACGCGCGGGGAGAGGCGGTTTGCGTATTGGGCGCTCTTCCGCTTCCTCGCTCACT
GACTCGCTGCGCTCGGTCGTTCGGCTGCGGCGAGCGGTATCAGCTCACTCAAAGGCGGTAATACGGTTAT
CCACAGAATCAGGGGATAACGCAGGAAAGAACATGTGAGCAAAAGGCCAGCAAAAGGCCAGGAACCGTAA
AAAGGCCGCGTTGCTGGCGTTTTTCCATAGGCTCCGCCCCCCTGACGAGCATCACAAAAATCGACGCTCA
AGTCAGAGGTGGCGAAACCCGACAGGACTATAAAGATACCAGGCGTTTCCCCCTGGAAGCTCCCTCGTGC
GCTCTCCTGTTCCGACCCTGCCGCTTACCGGATACCTGTCCGCCTTTCTCCCTTCGGGAAGCGTGGCGCT
TTCTCATAGCTCACGCTGTAGGTATCTCAGTTCGGTGTAGGTCGTTCGCTCCAAGCTGGGCTGTGTGCAC
GAACCCCCCGTTCAGCCCGACCGCTGCGCCTTATCCGGTAACTATCGTCTTGAGTCCAACCCGGTAAGAC
ACGACTTATCGCCACTGGCAGCAGCCACTGGTAACAGGATTAGCAGAGCGAGGTATGTAGGCGGTGCTAC
AGAGTTCTTGAAGTGGTGGCCTAACTACGGCTACACTAGAAGAACAGTATTTGGTATCTGCGCTCTGCTG
AAGCCAGTTACCTTCGGAAAAAGAGTTGGTAGCTCTTGATCCGGCAAACAAACCACCGCTGGTAGCGGTG
GTTTTTTTGTTTGCAAGCAGCAGATTACGCGCAGAAAAAAAGGATCTCAAGAAGATCCTTTGATCTTTTC
TACGGGGTCTGACGCTCAGTGGAACGAAAACTCACGTTAAGGGATTTTGGTCATGAGATTATCAAAAAGG
ATCTTCACCTAGATCCTTTTAAATTAAAAATGAAGTTTTAAATCAATCTAAAGTATATATGAGTAAACTT
GGTCTGACAGTTACCAATGCTTAATCAGTGAGGCACCTATCTCAGCGATCTGTCTATTTCGTTCATCCAT
AGTTGCCTGACTCCCCGTCGTGTAGATAACTACGATACGGGAGGGCTTACCATCTGGCCCCAGTGCTGCA
ATGATACCGCGAGACCCACGCTCACCGGCTCCAGATTTATCAGCAATAAACCAGCCAGCCGGAAGGGCCG
AGCGCAGAAGTGGTCCTGCAACTTTATCCGCCTCCATCCAGTCTATTAATTGTTGCCGGGAAGCTAGAGT
AAGTAGTTCGCCAGTTAATAGTTTGCGCAACGTTGTTGCCATTGCTACAGGCATCGTGGTGTCACGCTCG
TCGTTTGGTATGGCTTCATTCAGCTCCGGTTCCCAACGATCAAGGCGAGTTACATGATCCCCCATGTTGT
GCAAAAAAGCGGTTAGCTCCTTCGGTCCTCCGATCGTTGTCAGAAGTAAGTTGGCCGCAGTGTTATCACT
CATGGTTATGGCAGCACTGCATAATTCTCTTACTGTCATGCCATCCGTAAGATGCTTTTCTGTGACTGGT
GAGTACTCAACCAAGTCATTCTGAGAATAGTGTATGCGGCGACCGAGTTGCTCTTGCCCGGCGTCAATAC
GGGATAATACCGCGCCACATAGCAGAACTTTAAAAGTGCTCATCATTGGAAAACGTTCTTCGGGGCGAAA
ACTCTCAAGGATCTTACCGCTGTTGAGATCCAGTTCGATGTAACCCACTCGTGCACCCAACTGATCTTCA
GCATCTTTTACTTTCACCAGCGTTTCTGGGTGAGCAAAAACAGGAAGGCAAAATGCCGCAAAAAAGGGAA
TAAGGGCGACACGGAAATGTTGAATACTCATACTCTTCCTTTTTCAATATTATTGAAGCATTTATCAGGG
TTATTGTCTCATGAGCGGATACATATTTGAATGTATTTAGAAAAATAAACAAATAGGGGTTCCGCGCACA
TTTCCCCGAAAAGTGCCACCTGACGTCGACGGATCGGGAGATCTCCCGATCCCCTATGGTGCACTCTCAG
TACAATCTGCTCTGATGCCGCATAGTTAAGCCAGTATCTGCTCCCTGCTTGTGTGTTGGAGGTCGCTGAG
TAGTGCGCGAGCAAAATTTAAGCTACAACAAGGCAAGGCTTGACCGACAATTGCATGAAGAATCTGCTTA
GGGTTAGGCGTTTTGCGCTGCTTCGCGATGTACGGGCCAGATATACGCGTTGACATTGATTATTGACTAG
TTATTAATAGTAATCAATTACGGGGTCATTAGTTCATAGCCCATATATGGAGTTCCGCGTTACATAACTT
ACGGTAAATGGCCCGCCTGGCTGACCGCCCAACGACCCCCGCCCATTGACGTCAATAATGACGTATGTTC
CCATAGTAACGCCAATAGGGACTTTCCATTGACGTCAATGGGTGGAGTATTTACGGTAAACTGCCCACTT
GGCAGTACATCAAGTGTATCA
