>Addgene plasmid #79640 | pLV_Zika_NS4B_Flag | addgene partial sequence | sequence record 151185 | pCDH-rev 5'-GCATTCCTTTGGCGAGAG-3'
AGAAGACAGGGCCAGGTTTCCGGGCCCTCACATTGCCAAAAGACGGCAATATGGTGGAAAATAACATATA
GACAAACGCACACCGGCCTTATTCCAAGCGGCTTCGGCCAGTAACGTTAGGGGGGGGGGAGGGAGAGGGG
CGGAATTTGCGGCCGCTAAGCTTCACGCGTCGATATCCTCGAGTGCTACTTGTCATCGTCGTCTTTGTAG
TCGGCCATCCCGGAACGTCTCTTGACCAAGCCAGCGTTTCTTGTTACTGTGTAGATTAGAGAAGCTCCAG
CCAAGTAACTTCCCCTAAAAATGTTACACAGTGAAGTGGCTGTAGAGGAGTTCCAGTACTTGTTCGGAGA
GCCTTCCCACAAAGTGGAAGTTGCGGCTGTGATCAGAGCCCCAGCCTCCCCCCACCCCCAGGCGGTCCGC
GACAGTATGGCGCTGGAGACGGCTACTGCTATGAGTAGCACCTGTCCCATCTTTTTCTCCACTTGGGGGT
CAATTGTCATTGTGTCAATGTCAGTCACCACTATTCCATCCACAACAGGGTTCTTCATGATGCCAGCTGC
CGTTCTCTTCTGGGCAGCACGCGCAGCTGCTGCCTGCAGCCCTGGGATCAAGTACATGTAGTGCGCCACG
AGCAAAATGATGGCCACTATTAGGGTCAGGGGTGTTAATTGTGAGTAGCAACCTATCATTAGCAGCGGGA
CTCCAAAGTCCCATGCGTAGAATGGCATCCCTTTGCCCATGCCAAACAACACTCCAGCTTGCGTGGCCAT
CGCCATTAAGGAGTAGTTGTTGTATGAGGTGGTCACTGCATGTTGGACGGCTGGGGTAATGAAAGTTGTC
AAGGCAGCATAGATGGCCCAAGCTGAGGCTGGCCGCAGGTCAATGTCCATTGAGAATCCTATGGTTGCCC
CCTCCTCTCTCCTTCCCATTA
